Addgene plasmid #32382: pRsetB-His7tag-Peredox-mCherry
Depositing lab: Gary Yellen. Depositing organization: Harvard Medical School. Publication: Imaging Cytosolic NADH-NAD(+) Redox State with a Genetically Encoded Fluorescent Biosensor. Hung YP, Albeck JG, Tantama M, Yellen G. Cell Metab. 2011 Oct 5;14(4):545-54. 10.1016/j.cmet.2011.08.012 PubMed 21982714.
Backbone
  Vector backbone: pRSetB
  Backbone manufacturer: InVitrogen
  Backbone size w/o insert (bp): 2300
  Vector type: Bacterial Expression
Growth in bacteria
  Bacterial resistance: Ampicillin, 100 μg/mL
  Growth temperature: 37°C
  Growth strain: DH5alpha
  Copy number: High Copy
Gene/Insert
  Gene/Insert name: His7-Peredox-mCherry
  Insert size (bp): 2800
  Tag / fusion protein: His7tag (N terminal on insert)
  Cloning method: Restriction Enzyme; 5′ cloning site NdeI (not destroyed); 3′ cloning site XhoI (not destroyed)
  Sequencing primers: 5′ T7; 3′ mCherry-R
Terms and licenses: Academic/Nonprofit Terms; Industry Terms: Not Available to Industry
How to cite: pRsetB-His7tag-Peredox-mCherry was a gift from Gary Yellen (Addgene plasmid # 32382 ; http://n2t.net/addgene:32382 ; RRID:Addgene_32382)
