[The description below was written by a language model from this plasmid's Addgene catalogue record and pLannotate feature annotations shown in this document.]
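Description:
pRsetB-His7tag-Peredox-mCherry is a bacterial expression plasmid of about 5.1 kb built on the pRSetB backbone. It is designed to produce a histidine-tagged version of the Peredox-mCherry redox biosensor in E. coli. The plasmid replicates at high copy from a ColE1/pUC-type origin and is selected with ampicillin through the β-lactamase gene driven by its own promoter. A fragment of an M13/f1-type phage origin also lies downstream of the insert. A short lacI-like fragment annotated across the sequence origin appears to be a backbone remnant rather than a functional repressor gene.

The roughly 2.8 kb insert was cloned between NdeI and XhoI sites and is expressed from a T7 promoter followed by the phage T7 gene 10 ribosome binding site. Transcription therefore depends on a host that supplies T7 RNA polymerase. The open reading frame begins with an N-terminal seven-histidine tag. The automated annotation labels this region as a capTEV fragment, most likely because it matches the polyhistidine stretch. Peredox follows, consisting of two pH-insensitive mutant copies of the Thermus aquaticus redox-sensing repressor Rex flanking a circularly permuted monomeric T-Sapphire, a pH-resistant GFP variant. In this design, the T-Sapphire fluorescence reports the NADH-NAD+ redox state. mCherry is fused directly to the C-terminus, and as a constitutively fluorescent red protein it can serve as a reference signal for normalising the sensor's green signal.

With its T7 expression system and His tag, the plasmid is suited to producing and affinity-purifying recombinant sensor protein, for example for in vitro characterisation or calibration of its response. The record itself does not spell out a specific application beyond bacterial expression.
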