Features (pLannotate 1.2.2; 10 found; start..end, strand, type, name):
     41..59      +  promoter       T7 promoter: promoter for bacteriophage T7 RNA polymerase
     91..113     +  RBS            RBS: efficient ribosome binding site from bacteriophage T7 gene 10 (Olins and Rangwala, 1989)
    133..151     +  CDS            capTEV™ (fragment): composite tag for in vivo biotinylation, TEV protease cleavage, and 6xHis tagging
    160..2208    +  CDS            Peredox: genetically encoded fluorescent biosensor of the cytosolic NADH-NAD+ redox state (Hung et al., 2011) consists of two pH-insensitive mutant copies of the Thermus aquaticus redox-sensing repressor Rex (T-Rex) separated by circularly permuted monomeric T-Sapphire (cpmTS), a pH-resistant GFP variant
   2209..2916    +  CDS            mCherry: mCherry is a basic (constitutively fluorescent) red fluorescent protein published in 2004, derived from Discosoma sp.. It is reported to be a very rapidly-maturing monomer with low acid sensitivity.
   2937..3161    +  rep_origin     M13 ori (fragment) (sequence partly withheld): M13 bacteriophage origin of replication; arrow indicates direction of (+) strand synthesis
   3187..3291    +  promoter       AmpR promoter: bla
   3292..4152    +  CDS            AmpR: β-lactamase; bla; confers resistance to ampicillin, carbenicillin, and related antibiotics
   4323..4911    +  rep_origin     ori: high-copy-number ColE1/pMB1/pBR322/pUC origin of replication
   5094..21      +  CDS            lacI (fragment) (across the origin): lac repressor; lacI; The lac repressor binds to the lac operator to inhibit transcription in E. coli. This inhibition can be relieved by adding lactose or isopropyl-β-D-thiogalactopyranoside (IPTG).
>Addgene plasmid #32382 | pRsetB-His7tag-Peredox-mCherry | depositor full sequence | sequence record 37037 | pRsetB-His7tag-Peredox-mCherry sequence 5126 bps
TTGGCCGATTCATTAATGCAGGATCTCGATCCCGCGAAATTAATACGACTCACTATAGGGAGACCACAAC
GGTTTCCCTCTAGAAATAATTTTGTTTAACTTTAAGAAGGAGATATACATATGAAACATCACCATCATCA
TCATCATGGTGGAGCTAGCATGAAAGTTCCTGAAGCAGCCATTTCCAGACTGATTACTTACCTGAGAATC
CTGGAAGAGCTGGAAGCCCAAGGTGTTCACCGCACCGCCTCCGAGCAACTGGGCGAGCTGGCCCAGGTCA
CCGCCTTCCAGGTTGATAAGGACCTGTCCTACTTCGGCTCCTACGGCACTGACGGCGTTGGCTACACTGT
ACCGGTCCTCAAGAGAGAACTGCGCCATATCCTCGGTCTGAACCGCAAATGGGGCCTGTGCATCGTGGGG
ATGGGCCGCCTGGGATCCGCTCTTGCTGATTGGCCTGGTTTTGGCGAGAGCTTCGAGCTGCGCGGTTTCT
TCGATGTTGACCCAGGTATGGTTGGTCGGCCGGTTCGCGGTGGTGTTATCGAACACGTTGATCTGCTGCC
CCAGCGCGTACCTGGTCGCATCGAAATCGCTCTGCTGACGGTTCCACGCGAGGCAGCACAGAAGGCTGCC
GACCTGCTGGTTGCCGCTGGCATCAAGGGCATCCTGAACTTCGCTCCAGTTGTACTGGAGGTTCCCAAGG
AAGTGGCTGTTGAGAACGTTGACATCCTGGCCGGTCTGACGCGTCTGAGCTTTGCCATTCTGAACCCCAC
GTGGAGCGCAGCAGGTGGGCATGGTTTCACTGCTCACAACGTGTATATCATGGCTGACAAACAGAAGAAC
GGTATCAAGGCCAACTTCAAGATCCGCCACAACATCGAAGACGGCGGCGTTCAGCTGGCTGATCACTACC
AGCAGAACACCCCAATCGGCGACGGCCCTGTTCTGCTGCCTGACAACCACTACTTAAGCATCCAGTCTAA
ACTGTCCAAAGACCCAAACGAGAAGCGCGACCACATGGTTCTGCTGGAATTTGTTACCGCCGCTGGCATC
ACCCACGGCATGGACGAACTGTACAAGGGCGGCACCGGGGGATCTATGGTTTCCAAAGGCGAGGAACTGT
TCACTGGTGTTGTTCCTATCCTGGTTGAACTGGACGGCGACGTTAACGGCCACAAATTCAGCGTTAGCGG
GGAAGGCGAAGGAGACGCTACCTACGGCAAGCTGACTCTGAAGTTCATCTGCACCACTGGCAAGCTGCCT
GTTCCTTGGCCTACCCTGGTTACTACCTTCTCCTATGGTGTTATGGTTTTCGCCAGATATCCTGACCACA
TGAAGCAGCACGACTTCTTCAAGAGCGCCATGCCTGAGGGCTACGTTCAGGAACGCACCATCTTTTTCAA
GGACGACGGCAACTATAAGACACGCGCTGAGGTTAAGTTCGAGGGCGACACTCTGGTTAACCGCATCGAG
CTGAAGGGCATCGACTTCAAGGAGGACGGCAACATCCTGGGCCATAAGCTTGAATATAACACCAAGGTAC
CTGAAGCCGCCATCAGCCGCCTCATCACTTACCTCCGCATCCTGGAGGAGCTCGAAGCCCAAGGCGTTCA
CCGCACTGCAAGCGAGCAGCTGGGCGAACTGGCACAGGTTACAGCATTCCAGGTTGACGAAGATCTGTCC
TATTTCGGTTCCTACGGCACCGACGGTGTTGGCTACACAGTCCCTGTCCTGAAGCGCGAGCTGCGCCACA
TCCTGGGCCTGAACCGCAAGTGGGGCTTATGCATCGTTGGCATGGGCCGCCTCGGTAGTGCACTGGCAGA
CTGGCCGGGCTTTGGTGAATCTTTCGAACTGCGCGGCTTCTTCGACGTTGATCCAGGCATGGTTGGGCGC
CCTGTTCGCGGTGGCGTTATCGAGCATGTTGACCTCCTGCCACAGCGCGTCCCGGGTCGCATCGAGATCG
CCCTGCTGACCGTTCCTCGCGAAGCTGCACAGAAGGCAGCCGACTTACTAGTCGCCGCTGGTATCAAGGG
AATTCTGAACTTCGCCCCTGTTGTTCTGGAGGTTCCTAAGGAAGTTGCTGTTGAAAACGTTGATTTCCTG
GCCGGCCTGACCCGCCTGAGCTTCGCAATCCTGAATCCTAAGTGGCGCGAAGAAATGATGGGTTCCGGAA
CTGGGGGCAACGCCTCTGACGGTGGTGGGTCTGGTGGTATGGTGAGCAAGGGCGAGGAGGATAACATGGC
CATCATCAAGGAGTTCATGCGCTTCAAGGTGCACATGGAGGGCTCCGTGAACGGCCACGAGTTCGAGATC
GAGGGCGAGGGCGAGGGCCGCCCCTACGAGGGCACCCAGACCGCCAAGCTGAAGGTGACCAAGGGTGGCC
CCCTGCCCTTCGCCTGGGACATCCTGTCCCCTCAGTTCATGTACGGCTCCAAGGCCTACGTGAAGCACCC
CGCCGACATCCCCGACTACTTGAAGCTGTCCTTCCCCGAGGGCTTCAAGTGGGAGCGCGTGATGAACTTC
GAGGACGGCGGCGTGGTGACCGTGACCCAGGACTCCTCCCTGCAGGACGGCGAGTTCATCTACAAGGTGA
AGCTGCGCGGCACCAACTTCCCCTCCGACGGCCCCGTAATGCAGAAGAAGACCATGGGCTGGGAGGCCTC
CTCCGAGCGGATGTACCCCGAGGACGGCGCCCTGAAGGGCGAGATCAAGCAGAGGCTGAAGCTGAAGGAC
GGCGGCCACTACGACGCTGAGGTCAAGACCACCTACAAGGCCAAGAAGCCCGTGCAGCTGCCCGGCGCCT
ACAACGTCAACATCAAGTTGGACATCACCTCCCACAACGAGGACTACACCATCGTGGAACAGTACGAACG
CGCCGAGGGCCGCCACTCCACCGGCGGCATGGACGAACTGTACAAGTGACTCGAGGGGCCCAAGCT
[35 nt withheld, positions 2937-2971]
CCTTTGACGTTGGAGTCCACGTTCTTT
[37 nt withheld, positions 2999-3035]
ACCCTATCTCGGTCTATTCTTTTGATTTATAAGGGATTTTGCCGATTTCGGCCTATTGGTTAAAAAATGA
GCTGATTTAACAAAAATTTAACGCGAATTTTAACAAAATATTAACGCTTACAATTTAGGTGGCACTTTTC
GGGGAAATGTGCGCGGAACCCCTATTTGTTTATTTTTCTAAATACATTCAAATATGTATCCGCTCATGAG
ACAATAACCCTGATAAATGCTTCAATAATATTGAAAAAGGAAGAGTATGAGTATTCAACATTTCCGTGTC
GCCCTTATTCCCTTTTTTGCGGCATTTTGCCTTCCTGTTTTTGCTCACCCAGAAACGCTGGTGAAAGTAA
AAGATGCTGAAGATCAGTTGGGTGCACGAGTGGGTTACATCGAACTGGATCTCAACAGCGGTAAGATCCT
TGAGAGTTTTCGCCCCGAAGAACGTTTTCCAATGATGAGCACTTTTAAAGTTCTGCTATGTGGCGCGGTA
TTATCCCGTATTGACGCCGGGCAAGAGCAACTCGGTCGCCGCATACACTATTCTCAGAATGACTTGGTTG
AGTACTCACCAGTCACAGAAAAGCATCTTACGGATGGCATGACAGTAAGAGAATTATGCAGTGCTGCCAT
AACCATGAGTGATAACACTGCGGCCAACTTACTTCTGACAACGATCGGAGGACCGAAGGAGCTAACCGCT
TTTTTGCACAACATGGGGGATCATGTAACTCGCCTTGATCGTTGGGAACCGGAGCTGAATGAAGCCATAC
CAAACGACGAGCGTGACACCACGATGCCTGTAGCAATGGCAACAACGTTGCGCAAACTATTAACTGGCGA
ACTACTTACTCTAGCTTCCCGGCAACAATTAATAGACTGGATGGAGGCGGATAAAGTTGCAGGACCACTT
CTGCGCTCGGCCCTTCCGGCTGGCTGGTTTATTGCTGATAAATCTGGAGCCGGTGAGCGTGGGTCTCGCG
GTATCATTGCAGCACTGGGGCCAGATGGTAAGCCCTCCCGTATCGTAGTTATCTACACGACGGGGAGTCA
GGCAACTATGGATGAACGAAATAGACAGATCGCTGAGATAGGTGCCTCACTGATTAAGCATTGGTAACTG
TCAGACCAAGTTTACTCATATATACTTTAGATTGATTTAAAACTTCATTTTTAATTTAAAAGGATCTAGG
TGAAGATCCTTTTTGATAATCTCATGACCAAAATCCCTTAACGTGAGTTTTCGTTCCACTGAGCGTCAGA
CCCCGTAGAAAAGATCAAAGGATCTTCTTGAGATCCTTTTTTTCTGCGCGTAATCTGCTGCTTGCAAACA
AAAAAACCACCGCTACCAGCGGTGGTTTGTTTGCCGGATCAAGAGCTACCAACTCTTTTTCCGAAGGTAA
CTGGCTTCAGCAGAGCGCAGATACCAAATACTGTTCTTCTAGTGTAGCCGTAGTTAGGCCACCACTTCAA
GAACTCTGTAGCACCGCCTACATACCTCGCTCTGCTAATCCTGTTACCAGTGGCTGCTGCCAGTGGCGAT
AAGTCGTGTCTTACCGGGTTGGACTCAAGACGATAGTTACCGGATAAGGCGCAGCGGTCGGGCTGAACGG
GGGGTTCGTGCACACAGCCCAGCTTGGAGCGAACGACCTACACCGAACTGAGATACCTACAGCGTGAGCT
ATGAGAAAGCGCCACGCTTCCCGAAGGGAGAAAGGCGGACAGGTATCCGGTAAGCGGCAGGGTCGGAACA
GGAGAGCGCACGAGGGAGCTTCCAGGGGGAAACGCCTGGTATCTTTATAGTCCTGTCGGGTTTCGCCACC
TCTGACTTGAGCGTCGATTTTTGTGATGCTCGTCAGGGGGGCGGAGCCTATGGAAAAACGCCAGCAACGC
GGCCTTTTTACGGTTCCTGGCCTTTTGCTGGCCTTTTGCTCACATGTTCTTTCCTGCGTTATCCCCTGAT
TCTGTGGATAACCGTATTACCGCCTTTGAGTGAGCTGATACCGCTCGCCGCAGCCGAACGACCGAGCGCA
GCGAGTCAGTGAGCGAGGAAGCGGAAGAGCGCCCAATACGCAAACCGCCTCTCCCCGCGCG
