>Addgene plasmid #32382 | pRsetB-His7tag-Peredox-mCherry | addgene partial sequence | sequence record 38545 | T7 5'-TAATACGACTCACTATAGGG-3'
ACTTTAAGAAGGAGATATACATATGAAACATCACCATCATCATCATCATGGTGGAGCTAGCATGAAAGTT
CCTGAAGCAGCCATTTCCAGACTGATTACTTACCTGAGAATCCTGGAAGAGCTGGAAGCCCAAGGTGTTC
ACCGCACCGCCTCCGAGCAACTGGGCGAGCTGGCCCAGGTCACCGCCTTCCAGGTTGATAAGGACCTGTC
CTACTTCGGCTCCTACGGCACTGACGGCGTTGGCTACACTGTACCGGTCCTCAAGAGAGAACTGCGCCAT
ATCCTCGGTCTGAACCGCAAATGGGGCCTGTGCATCGTGGGGATGGGCCGCCTGGGATCCGCTCTTGCTG
ATTGGCCTGGTTTTGGCGAGAGCTTCGAGCTGCGCGGTTTCTTCGATGTTGACCCAGGTATGGTTGGTCG
GCCGGTTCGCGGTGGTGTTATCGAACACGTTGATCTGCTGCCCCAGCGCGTACCTGGTCGCATCGAAATC
GCTCTGCTGACGGTTCCACGCGAGGCAGCACAGAAGGCTGCCGACCTGCTGGTTGCCGCTGGCATCAAGG
GCATCCTGAACTTCGCTCCAGTTGTACTGGAGGTTCCCAAGGAAGTGGCTGTTGAGAACGTTGACATCCT
GGCCGGTCTGACGCGTCTGAGCTTTGCCATTCTGAACCCCACGTGGAGCGCAGCAGGTGGGCATGGTTTC
ACTGCTCACAACGTGTATATCATGGCTGACAAACAGAAGAACGGTATCAAGGCCAACTTCAAGATCCGCC
ACAACATCGAAGACGGCGGCGTTCAGCTGGCTGATCACTACCAGCAGAACACCCCAATCGGCGACGGCCC
TGTTCTGCTGCCTGACAACCACTACTTAAGCATCCAGTCTAAACTGTCCAA
