>Addgene plasmid #32382 | pRsetB-His7tag-Peredox-mCherry | addgene partial sequence | sequence record 38546 | mCherry-R 5'-TTGGTCACCTTCAGCTTGG-3'
CCTCGCCCTCGATCTCGAACTCGTGGCCGTTCACGGAGCCCTCCATGTGCACCTTGAAGCGCATGAACTC
CTTGATGATGGCCATGTTATCCTCCTCGCCCTTGCTCACCATACCACCAGACCCACCACCGTCAGAGGCG
TTGCCCCCAGTTCCGGAACCCATCATTTCTTCGCGCCACTTAGGATTCAGGATTGCGAAGCTCAGGCGGG
TCAGGCCGGCCAGGAAATCAACGTTTTCAACAGCAACTTCCTTAGGAACCTCCAGAACAACAGGGGCGAA
GTTCAGAATTCCCTTGATACCAGCGGCGACTAGTAAGTCGGCTGCCTTCTGTGCAGCTTCGCGAGGAACG
GTCAGCAGGGCGATCTCGATGCGACCCGGGACGCGCTGTGGCAGGAGGTCAACATGCTCGATAACGCCAC
CGCGAACAGGGCGCCCAACCATGCCTGGATCAACGTCGAAGAAGCCGCGCAGTTCGAAAGATTCACCAAA
GCCCGGCCAGTCTGCCAGTGCACTACCGAGGCGGCCCATGCCAACGATGCATAAGCCCCACTTGCGGTTC
AGGCCCAGGATGTGGCGCAGCTCGCGCTTCAGGACAGGGACTGTGTAGCCAACACCGTCGGTGCCGTAGG
AACCGAAATAGGACAGATCTTCGTCAACCTGGAATGCTGTAACCTGTGCCAGTTCGCCCAGCTGCTCGCT
TGCAGTGCGGTGAACGCCTTGGGCTTCGAGCTCCTCCAGGATGCGGAGGTAAGTGATGAGGCGGCTGATG
GCGGCTTCAGGTACCTTGGTGTTATATTCAAGCTTATGGCCCAGGATGTTGCCGTCCTCCTTGAAGTCGA
TGCCCTTCAGCTCGATGCGGTTAACCAGAGTGTCGCCCTCG
